>Addgene plasmid #188019 | GBH-2aG4-cmlc2BFP.1 | addgene full sequence | sequence record 381138 | Addgene NGS Result
CGGGTTTCGCCACCTCTGACTTGAGCGTCGATTTTTGTGATGCTCGTCAGGGGGGCGGAGCCTATGGAAA
AACGCCAGCAACGCGGCCTTTTTACGGTTCCTGGCCTTTTGCTGGCCTTTTGCTCACATGTTCTTTCCTG
CGTTATCCCCTGATTCTGTGGATAACCGTATTACCGCCTTTGAGTGAGCTGATACCGCTCGCCGCAGCCG
AACGACCGAGCGCAGCGAGTCAGTGAGCGAGGAAGCGGAACAGATTTAAATGGTACCGAGCAGAGGTGTA
AAAAGTACTCAAAAATTTTACTCAAGTGAAAGTACAAGTACTTAGGGAAAATTTTACTCAATTAAAAGTA
AAAGTATCTGGCTAGAATCTTACTTGAGTAAAAGTAAAAAAGTACTCCATTAAAATTGTACTTGAGTATT
AAGGAAGTAAAAGTAAAAGCAAGAAAGAAAACTAGAGTGGTCTCCCTTTAGTGAGGGTCAATTGATGGGA
GGCGTTCGGGCCACAGCGGACACGCAGGTGCGCAACGCAATTAATGTGAGTTAGCTCACTCATTAGGCAC
CCCAGGCTTTACACTTTATGCTTCCGGCTCGTATGTTGTGTGGAATTGTGAGCGGATAACAATTTCACAC
AGGAAACAGCTATGACCATGATTACGCCAAGCGCGCAATTAACCCTCACTAAAGGGAACAAAAGCTGGAG
GACCTCGAGGGGGGGCCCGGTACCCAATTCGCCCTATAGTGAGTCGTATTACGCGCGCTCACTGGCCGTC
GTTTTACAACGTCGTGACTGGGAAAACCCTGGCGTTACCCAACTTAATCGCCTTGCAGCACATCCCCCTT
TCGCCAGCTGGCGTAATAGCGAAGAGGCCCGCACCGATCGCCCTTCCCAACAGTTGCGCAGCCTGAATGG
CGAATGGACCTGCCACACTTCCTTGCTAGACAATGGGCCCATAACTTTAAATAATGCCAATTATTTAAAG
TTACTATCATAACTTCGTATAGCATACATTATACGAAGTTATACCTAGGCTTACCACCCACTAGCGGTCA
GACTGCAGATTGCAGCACGAAACAGGAAGCTGACTCCACATGGTCACATGCTCACTGAAGTGTTGACTTC
CCTGACAGCTGTGCACTTTCTAAACCGGTTTTCTCATTCATTTACAGTTCAGCCGGAATTCACCCGGGTA
CCGGAAGGTGCCACGAACTTCTCTCTGTTAAAGCAAGCAGGAGACGTGGAAGAAAACCCCGGTCCTTCTA
GAAAGCTACTGTCTTCTATCGAACAAGCATGCGATATTTGCCGACTTAAAAAGCTCAAGTGCTCCAAAGA
AAAACCGAAGTGCGCCAAGTGTCTGAAGAACAACTGGGAGTGTCGCTACTCTCCCAAAACCAAAAGGTCT
CCGCTGACTAGGGCACATCTGACAGAAGTGGAATCAAGGCTAGAAAGACTGGAACAGCTATTTCTACTGA
TTTTTCCTCGAGAAGACCTTGACATGATTTTGAAAATGGATTCTTTACAGGATATAAAAGCATTGTTAAC
AGGATTATTTGTACAAGATAATGTGAATAAAGATGCCGTCACAGATAGATTGGCTTCAGTGGAGACTGAT
ATGCCTCTAACATTGAGACAGCATAGAATAAGTGCGACATCATCATCGGAAGAGAGTAGTAACAAAGGTC
AAAGACAGTTGACTGTATCGTCGAGGTCGACCCCGGGAATACAGATCTCTCGAGCCGCCCCCCCGACCGA
TGTCAGCCTGGGGGACGAGCTCCACTTAGACGGCGAGGACGTGGCGATGGCGCATGCCGACGCGCTAGAC
GATTTCGATCTGGACATGTTGGGGGACGGGGATTCCCCGGGTCCGGGATTTACCCCCCACGACTCCGCCC
CCTACGGCGCTCTGGATATGTAACTAGTAATTAAGTCTCAGCCACCGTTAACTGAACATGTCAAAACCTG
TGGAGACTGTTGAGATTTGATGTTCTGAAAAGATAAAGCCTATAAATAAAATGTTGCCCAAATTTCCTGC
CTGATGTTTTTCTTTGTCTTTGCTACATGGCTTTGCTGCTCGGATCGGCTCACTCTGTGTATGCCACGTT
CACTTTGTACTCTCCTTCTCACGGTAGGTTTATTATTTTTAGATGTGCAGTTAGTTTCTGTGAAATAACA
CACCACACACTGATATTGTCTGTGCATTGACTTGGTGAGTGCACATTGTTTTTGATCTTGACATATTTAT
ATTTGATTGATCAGGTGAACTGTGTGAATCTAAAGTGCTCCATACAGATGTTCTGCATTGAAAATATTCT
CATTTTATTAGTGGAAGTGAGTGTATGCCACATCCAATCAATTTCAGCAAACACCCCAGTATGATTTAAT
GCAAAAAAATGAAGGTATCAAACACGCATTACTACTTTGCAGTTAAATATTTAACATTTATTCCAACACG
AAAAAAAGCAGTAAATAACACTTTGACAAACACGTCAGGACATCTTATTTTTGTCACCCTCACAGGCAAT
TTAGTATAATATATTATATATATATATATATCATATAATAATATTCAGTATAATATATATATATATATCA
TATTATAATATTCAGTATAATATAAAACACAAACACATATATGTATAATATAATATAACATTTTTATTTA
TTGAGATGCCTCTATGGACCGTGTTATAAGAAGTAAAGATCAGGAGAAGTAAACATGAAGTGTAATTATG
AATACTGATGTTAAATTAAGCTATGATGAGTTTTCACTGTTAATTTACCATCTCAATTAAATGTTGATGC
CTCCATGACCAAGTTAAGCAGATGAGACTGAGGACAACTGTAGAAGACAAGATGTTCACTTTGCTGAATA
TAGCTGGCTTGACAGTTATCTATGACTCTATAAATATATATATATTTTTTTTTTTATAAAATGATTTATT
TATAACTATATATCCATTTCTCAGACAGGTGCTTCATATCCCTCACTCCCGTAGCTGTCCATGCTGGATC
TGTCCCCGTTGTTTTTAAAAAGCTAAATAAGTTATTAACATGACTGCATCCAGCGAGCCAAACCTGTCTG
GTGTACAGCTACCAGAGAAGCTTGAGATCCTAGTCACCGGCGGCATTCATCCATCCTTTTCATCCCTCAA
ATCTCTCATTCACGTCCCCCTCCCCATCTGCACACTTTATCTCATTTTCCACCCTGCTGGAATCTGAGCA
CTTGTGCAGTTATCAGGGCTCCTGTATTTAGGAGGCTCTGGGTGTCCATGTAGGGGACGAACAGAAACAC
TGCAGACCTTTATAGAAGAACAAATGATAAGAGTCCTCATACATAAAGACTCCATTAGAAACGTCAGTGA
CCCAGGAGCCCAGACCAACAGCAAAGCAGACAGTGAAGGATCCACAGCCTGACTAACTCGACAAACCCCC
CCAAACCTAAGGTGAGTTGATCTTTAAGCTTTTTACATTTTCAGCTCGCATATATCAATTCGCGCGCATT
GTCACACTAGCACCCACTAGCGGTCAGACTGCAGATTGCAGCACGAAACAGGAAGCTGACTCCACATGGT
CACATGCTCACTGAAGTGTTGACTTCCCTGACAGCTGTGCACTTTCTAAACCGGTTTTCTCATTCATTTA
CAGTTCAGCCGGAATTCACCTCGAGACCATGGCTCCAAAGAAGAAGCGTAAGGTAACCATGAGCGAGCTG
ATTAAGGAGAACATGCACATGAAGCTGTACATGGAGGGCACCGTGGACAACCATCACTTCAAGTGCACAT
CCGAGGGCGAAGGCAAGCCCTACGAGGGCACCCAGACCATGAGAATCAAGGTGGTCGAGGGCGGCCCTCT
CCCCTTCGCCTTCGACATCCTGGCTACTAGCTTCCTCTACGGCAGCAAGACCTTCATCAACCACACCCAG
GGCATCCCCGACTTCTTCAAGCAGTCCTTCCCTGAGGGCTTCACATGGGAGAGAGTCACCACATACGAAG
ACGGGGGCGTGCTGACCGCTACCCAGGACACCAGCCTCCAGGACGGCTGCCTCATCTACAACGTCAAGAT
CAGAGGGGTGAACTTCACATCCAACGGCCCTGTGATGCAGAAGAAAACACTCGGCTGGGAGGCCTTCACC
GAGACGCTGTACCCCGCTGACGGCGGCCTGGAAGGCAGAAACGACATGGCCCTGAAGCTCGTGGGCGGGA
GCCATCTGATCGCAAACATCAAGACCACATATAGATCCAAGAAACCCGCTAAGAACCTCAAGATGCCTGG
CGTCTACTATGTGGACTACAGACTGGAAAGAATCAAGGAGGCCAACAACGAGACCTACGTCGAGCAGCAC
GAGGTGGCAGTGGCCAGATACTGCGACCTCCCTAGCAAACTGGGGCACAAGCTCAATTAAAGCTGAGATC
TGTGCCTTCTAGTTGCCAGCCATCTGTTGTTTGCCCCTCCCCCGTGCCTTCCTTGACCCTGGAAGGTGCC
ACTCCCACTGTCCTTTCCTAATAAAATGAGGAAATTGCATCGCATTGTCTGAGTAGGTGTCATTCTATTC
TGGGGGGTGGGGTGGGGCAGGACAGCAAGGGGGAGGATTGGGAAGACAATAGCAGGCATGCTGGGGATGC
GGTGGGCTCTATGGCTTCTGAGGCGGAAAGAACCAAAGGGCGAATTAATTCATTGATGAGTTTGGACAAA
CCACAACTAGAATGCAGTGAAAAAAATGCTTTATTTGTGAAATTTGTGATGCTATTGCTTTATTTGTAAC
CATTATAAGCTGCAATAAACAAGTTAACAACAACAATTGCATTCATTTTATGTTTCAGGTTCAGGGGGAG
GTGTGGGAGGTTTTTTAAAGCAAGTAAAACCTCTACAAATGTGGTCATTGATGAGTTTGGACAAACCACA
ACTAGAATGCAGTGAAAAAAATGCTTTATTTGTGAAATTTGTGATGCTATTGCTTTATTTGTAACCATTA
TAAGCTGCAATAAACAAGTTAACAACAACAATTGCATTCATTTTATGTTTCAGGTTCAGGGGGAGGTGTG
GGAGGTTTTTTAAAGCAAGTAAAACCTCTACAAATGTGGTCATTCAGATCAATTAACCCTCACCCGGGCT
AGCGATGCATGGGAGCTCAAGACGTCTGATAACTTCGTATAGCATACATTATACGAAGTTATCTACCTAA
CTTTAAATAATGCCAATTATTTAAAGTTACTTCCGCGCCCGGGGAGCCCAAGGGCACGCCCTGGCACCTG
ACGTACGTTGTCTAGCAAGGAAGTGAAGAGCTATCCGGATATATATGTATGTTATCATAACTGTACTGGC
TATGTCAGGTGGTAATGACTGTAACGTTACGTTACTCGTTGTAGGCACGACATTGAATATGCTCTTCTCC
GCTGTGGCCCGAACGCCTCCCGCTAGCGATGGGATCTAATACGACTCACTATAGGGAGACCAAGGGAAAA
TAGAATGAAGTGATCTCCAAAAAATAAGTACTTTTTGACTGTAAATAAAATTGTAAGGAGTAAAAAGTAC
TTTTTTTTCTAAAAAAATGTAATTAAGTAAAAGTAAAAGTATTGATTTTTAATTGTACTCAAGTAAAGTA
AAAATCCCCAAAAATAATACTTAAGTACAGTAATCAAGTAAAATTACTCAAGTACTTTACACCTCTGGGA
TCCAGCTGCATCATGAACAATAAAACTGTCTGCTTACATAAACAGTAATACAAGGGGTGTTATGAGCCAT
ATTCAACGGGAAACGTCGAGGCCGCGATTAAATTCCAACATGGATGCTGATTTATATGGGTATAAATGGG
CTCGCGATAATGTCGGGCAATCAGGTGCGACAATCTATCGCTTGTATGGGAAGCCCGATGCGCCAGAGTT
GTTTCTGAAACATGGCAAAGGTAGCGTTGCCAATGATGTTACAGATGAGATGGTCAGACTAAACTGGCTG
ACGGAATTTATGCCTCTTCCGACCATCAAGCATTTTATCCGTACTCCTGATGATGCATGGTTACTCACCA
CTGCGATCCCCGGAAAAACAGCATTCCAGGTATTAGAAGAATATCCTGATTCAGGTGAAAATATTGTTGA
TGCGCTGGCAGTGTTCCTGCGCCGGTTGCATTCGATTCCTGTTTGTAATTGTCCTTTTAACAGCGATCGC
GTATTTCGTCTCGCTCAGGCGCAATCACGAATGAATAACGGTTTGGTTGATGCGAGTGATTTTGATGACG
AGCGTAATGGCTGGCCTGTTGAACAAGTCTGGAAAGAAATGCATAAACTTTTGCCATTCTCACCGGATTC
AGTCGTCACTCATGGTGATTTCTCACTTGATAACCTTATTTTTGACGAGGGGAAATTAATAGGTTGTATT
GATGTTGGACGAGTCGGAATCGCAGACCGATACCAGGATCTTGCCATCCTATGGAACTGCCTCGGTGAGT
TTTCTCCTTCATTACAGAAACGGCTTTTTCAAAAATATGGTATTGATAATCCTGATATGAATAAATTGCA
GTTTCATTTGATGCTCGATGAGTTTTTCTAATCAGAATTGGTTAATTGGTTGTAACACTGGCAAAAAGGA
TCTAGGTGAAGATCCTTTTTGATAATCTCATGACCAAAATCCCTTAACGTGAGTTTTCGTTCCACTGAGC
GTCAGACCCCGTAGAAAAGATCAAAGGATCTTCTTGAGATCCTTTTTTTCTGCGCGTAATCTGCTGCTTG
CAAACAAAAAAACCACCGCTACCAGCGGTGGTTTGTTTGCCGGATCAAGAGCTACCAACTCTTTTTCCGA
AGGTAACTGGCTTCAGCAGAGCGCAGATACCAAATACTGTTCTTCTAGTGTAGCCGTAGTTAGGCCACCA
CTTCAAGAACTCTGTAGCACCGCCTACATACCTCGCTCTGCTAATCCTGTTACCAGTGGCTGCTGCCAGT
GGCGATAAGTCGTGTCTTACCGGGTTGGACTCAAGACGATAGTTACCGGATAAGGCGCAGCGGTCGGGCT
GAACGGGGGGTTCGTGCACACAGCCCAGCTTGGAGCGAACGACCTACACCGAACTGAGATACCTACAGCG
TGAGCTATGAGAAAGCGCCACGGTTCCCGAAGGGAGAAAGGCGGACAGGTATCCGGTAAGCGGCAGGGTC
GGAACAGGAGAGCGCACGAGGGAGCTTCCAGGGGGAAACGCCTGGTATCTTTATAGTCCTGT
Features (pLannotate 1.2.2; 25 found; start..end, strand, type, name):
    457..475     -  promoter       T7 Φ3.8 promoter (fragment): weak promoter for bacteriophage T7 RNA polymerase
    532..553     +  protein_bind   CAP binding site: CAP binding activates transcription in the presence of cAMP. E. coli catabolite activator protein
    568..598     +  promoter       lac promoter: promoter for the E. coli lac operon
    606..622     +  protein_bind   lac operator: The lac repressor binds to the lac operator to inhibit transcription in E. coli. This inhibition can be relieved by adding lactose or isopropyl-β-D-thiogalactopyranoside (IPTG). lac repressor encoded by lacI
    667..685     +  promoter       T3 promoter: promoter for bacteriophage T3 RNA polymerase
    701..724     +  misc_feature   MCS (fragment): pBluescript multiple cloning site
    733..751     -  promoter       T7 promoter: promoter for bacteriophage T7 RNA polymerase
    759..914     +  CDS            lacZα (fragment): LacZα fragment of β-galactosidase; lacZ fragment
    989..1022    +  protein_bind   loxP: Cre-mediated recombination occurs in the 8-bp core sequence (GCATACAT). Cre recombinase
   1200..1256    +  CDS            P2A: 2A peptide from porcine teschovirus-1 polyprotein Eukaryotic ribosomes fail to insert a peptide bond between the Gly and Pro residues, yielding separate polypeptides.
   1263..1700    +  CDS            GAL4 DNA binding domain: DNA binding domain of the GAL4 transcriptional activator; Saccharomyces cerevisiae GAL4 (truncated)
   1737..1910    +  CDS            VP16 AD (fragment): transcriptional activation domain of herpes simplex virus protein VP16 (Triezenberg et al., 1988; Cousens et al., 1989); UL48
   2572..2588    +  promoter       LEU2 promoter (fragment): S. cerevisiae LEU2
   3699..4397    +  CDS            TagBFP: TagBFP is a basic (constitutively fluorescent) blue fluorescent protein published in 2008, derived from Entacmaea quadricolor. It is reported to be a very rapidly-maturing monomer with very low acid sensitivity.
   4410..4634    +  polyA_signal   bGH poly(A) signal: bovine growth hormone polyadenylation signal
   4638..4655    +  promoter       SV40 promoter (fragment): SV40 enhancer and early promoter
   4704..4785    -  polyA_signal   SV40 poly(A) signal: SV40 polyadenylation signal
   4808..4875    -  CDS            large T antigen (fragment): large T antigen from SV40 (simian virus 40)
   4909..4990    -  polyA_signal   SV40 poly(A) signal: SV40 polyadenylation signal
   5013..5080    -  CDS            large T antigen (fragment): large T antigen from SV40 (simian virus 40)
   5139..5172    +  protein_bind   loxP: Cre-mediated recombination occurs in the 8-bp core sequence (GCATACAT). Cre recombinase
   5214..5247    -  protein_bind   attB: minimal attB site for the φC31 integrase (Groth et al., 2000) phage φC31 integrase
   5427..5445    +  promoter       T7 promoter: promoter for bacteriophage T7 RNA polymerase
   5732..6541    +  CDS            KanR: aminoglycoside phosphotransferase; aph(3')-Ia; confers resistance to kanamycin in bacteria or G418 (Geneticin®) in eukaryotes
   6684..70      +  rep_origin     ori (across the origin): high-copy-number ColE1/pMB1/pBR322/pUC origin of replication
