[The description below was written by a language model from this plasmid's Addgene catalogue record and pLannotate feature annotations shown in this document.]
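Description:
GBH-2aG4-cmlc2BFP.1 is a kanamycin-selected, high-copy bacterial cloning vector built on the pKTol2-SE backbone. It serves as a donor template for conditional, intronic, targeted integration of a gene-breaking cassette in zebrafish. The sequenced plasmid is about 7.2 kb and is propagated in E. coli through a ColE1/pUC-type origin and a KanR (aminoglycoside phosphotransferase) marker. Remnants of a pBluescript-style lac promoter, lacZα and MCS region with T3 and T7 promoters are also annotated. The vector is supplied without targeting arms. The user clones a 5′ homology domain through the BfuAI site and a 3′ homology domain through the BspQI site to direct the cassette to a chosen locus.

The payload lies between two loxP sites in the same orientation. It begins with a P2A peptide followed by the GAL4 DNA-binding domain fused to a VP16 activation domain fragment. This unit has no promoter of its own and is recorded as relying on the endogenous promoter of the targeted gene. Once trapped in the host transcript, the 2A sequence releases Gal4-VP16 as a separate protein, which reports the gene's expression pattern and can drive UAS-controlled transgenes. Downstream, a secondary marker expresses TagBFP with a bGH polyadenylation signal. The record states that it is driven by the cmlc2 promoter, a heart-specific element that the automated feature table does not annotate. Two reverse-strand SV40 poly(A) signals precede the second loxP. The directly repeated loxP sites should allow Cre to excise the cassette, which fits the "conditional" designation. A φC31 attB site sits just outside the floxed region, and its intended role is not stated. The short LEU2 and SV40 promoter fragments are probably incidental annotation matches.
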