Addgene plasmid #188019: GBH-2aG4-cmlc2BFP.1
Purpose: Cloning vector for conditional, intronic, targeted integration of a genebreak cassette optimized for zebrafish
Depositing lab: Karl Clark. Depositing organization: Mayo Foundation for Medical Education and Research.
Backbone
  Vector backbone: pKTol2-SE
  Backbone manufacturer: K.Clark
  Backbone size w/o insert (bp): 7200
  Vector type: Targetable insertional mutagen and reporter system
Growth in bacteria
  Bacterial resistance: Kanamycin, 50 μg/mL
  Growth temperature: 37°C
  Growth strain: DH5alpha
  Copy number: High Copy
Gene/Insert
  Gene/Insert name: Targeted 2aGal4VP16 protein trap; secondary marker cmlc2 BFP
  Species: D. rerio (zebrafish)
  Promoter: Endogenuous Promoter; cmlc2 promotor
  Cloning method: Restriction Enzyme; 5′ cloning site BfuaI (unknown if destroyed); 3′ cloning site BspQI (unknown if destroyed)
  Sequencing primers: 5′ SEQ-pk-F1: TGTATTACTGTTTATGTAAGCAGACA; 3′ SEQ-pk-R1: AGCGAGTCAGTGAGCGA
Terms and licenses: Academic/Nonprofit Terms; Industry Terms: Not Available to Industry
Depositor comments: This plasmid is designed to have homology domains cloned into the 5' end and 3' end. Bfuai is used to clone in the 5' homology domain, while BspQi is used to clone in the 3' homology domain.
How to cite: GBH-2aG4-cmlc2BFP.1 was a gift from Karl Clark (Addgene plasmid # 188019 ; http://n2t.net/addgene:188019 ; RRID:Addgene_188019)
